>Addgene plasmid #31096 | P2_DD-HNF4A8_C106R | depositor full sequence | sequence record 14269 | Author sequence
GACGGATCGGGAGATCTCCCGATCCCCTATGGTGCACTCTCAGTACAATCTGCTCTGATGCCGCATAGTT
AAGCCAGTATCTGCTCCCTGCTTGTGTGTTGGAGGTCGCTGAGTAGTGCGCGAGCAAAATTTAAGCTACA
ACAAGGCAAGGCTTGACCGACAATTGCATGAAGAATCTGCTTAGGGTTAGGCGTTTTGCGCTGCTTCGCG
ATGTACGGGCCAGATATACGCGTGGAAGGCAATGTGAGACCTGTTGAAATAGCACGGGCTTTGGGGTCAG
ATGATGCTGAATTCCAGTTCTGTGTTGGCTCCTTCGTAGTTATGTGACCTCATGACGCCACTTCATGCAG
GGGGTTACGTACCACTTAAATCTCCAGAACATTTTGGGAAATTGACATAGGGTTAGCAAACCTCCCCCAC
CCCCATATAAAAATATTAATACTTTTTTTTTTTCTGAGATGGAGTCTGGCTCTGTCGCCAAGGCTGCAGT
GCAGTAGTGCAATCTTGGCTCACTGCAACATTTGCCTCCTAGGTTGAAACGATTCTCCTCCTTCAGCCTC
CCGAGTAGCTGAGATTACAGGTGCTCGCTGCCACACCCAGCTAATTTTTGTATTTTTAGTAGAGATGGGA
TTACACCGTGTTGGCCAGCCTGGTCTCAAACTCCTGACCTCAAGTGATCCACCTGCCTCAGCCTCCCAAA
CTGCTGGGATTACAGGCATGAGCCACTACACCCGACCAAGAATATTAATACTTTTTTTTAAAAAATATCG
AAGTTATTTATTTATTTATTTATTTATTTATTTATTTATTTATTTTGAGATGGAGTCTCTCTCTGTTGCC
CAGGCTGGAGTGCAGTGGCACGATCTTGGCTCACTGCAACCTCTGTCCCCCTGGTTCAAACGATTCTCTT
GCCTCAGCCTCCCGTTTGCCACCATGCCCGGCTAATTTTTTTATTTTTGGTAGAGACGGGGTTTCACCAT
GTTGGTCAGGCTGGCCTCAAACTCCTGACCTCGTGATCGGTGCGCCTCGGCCTCCCAAAATGCTGGGGTT
ACAGGCGTGAGCCACTGCACCCGGCCCCAAAATCTAACGTTTGTTATCACTGTTGTTTTAGAAAAGAAAG
GACATTTTAATGCAACCCATGCCCATCTGTAGGGGCTGAAGGTCCCTCTGAGGTGATTGATAAAGCTGAA
AAAAGAGACTATGGGAAGAGAAGAGGAATATTATCAATTAGCTATTTTAGAAGCAGGGCAAACTATGAGC
TAGGTATTCCTATAAGGAAATGAAATAATTTACTAAAAAACATACAGCAAGAAAATAATAGAGCTGGAGT
TTTCTGATTTTTCTGAGTCCAGAATTTGTTTCACTGTTCTCATTTCAGCTCTCTCTAACAGGATGAATGA
CCTTGATTTCAGAATCCCCAAGCAGGTGGTGAGATCCAAAACTGAGACAAAAGAAACGGGGCTGTTCCAA
AAAAAAAGCTAGGTGGCAGGTGTCTAACATGCCAGGGAGCTAAAACAGAGTGTGTGAGTTTCAGCAGCAG
GTTGAATTTAGAATGGGGAAGGAGACCAGAGGAGACGCCAGACAGGATGACTTTGTCCCATTGGCCTGGA
GGCAGCCCCATGTTTCTCCACCCCTCATATCACTCACCAGTTTGTAATAGTATCTTTGAATGACGATCTG
ATTAAGGTCCGTCTCCTCCATTAGTCCACAAGTTTCGGGGGTACATCTACTTTGCTCATTTCCATATCCC
CAGAGTCTAGCACAAGGCCTGGTACATAGTAGGTGCTCAATAAATATGTTAGATGAAAGGAAGATAACAC
CTCTATGTACTAGCAGTGAGACTCCAGGCATGCAATTTCTCTCTGTCCTTCAGTCCCTTCATCTCAAGGT
TTAATTTAAATATGGTAACGCCTGTATGCAACTCCCAGCATCCAGTAGGCACTCACTAAACACAGTTCTC
CACCCTCCTTTTTTCCTCTGCCCCTCCCTCGGTTTTCCCACTACTTCCTGCATGGTGACACACCCATAGT
TTGGAGCCATAAAACCCAACCCAGGTTGGACTCTCACCTCTCCAGCCCCTTCTGCTCCGGCCCTGTCCTC
AAATTGGGGGGCTGATGTCCCCATACACCTGGCTCTGGGTTCCCCTAACCCCAGAGTGCAGGACTAGGAC
CCGAGTGGACCTCAGGTCTGGCCAGGTCGCCATTGCCATGGAGACAGCAACAGTCCCCAGCCGCGGGTTC
CCTAAGTGACTGGTTACTCTTTAACGTATCCACCCACCTTGGGTGATTAGAAGAATCAATAAGATAAACG
CGTCTCCCTATCAGTGATAGAGATCTCCCTATCAGTGATAGAGATCGTCGACGAGCTCGTTTAGTGAACC
GTCAGATCGCCTGGAGACGCCATCCACGCTGTTTTGACCTCCATAGAAGACACCGGGACCGATCCAGCCT
CCGGACTCTAGCGTTTAAACTTAAGCTTGGTACCGAGCTCGGATCCGCCACCATGGGAGTGCAGGTGGAA
ACCATCTCCCCAGGAGACGGGCGCACCTTCCCCAAGCGCGGCCAGACCTGTGTGGTGCACTACACCGGGA
TGCTTGAAGATGGAAAGAAAGTCGATTCCTCCCGGGACAGAAACAAGCCCTTTAAGTTTATGCTAGGCAA
GCAGGAGGTGATCCGAGGCTGGGAAGAAGGGGTTGCCCAGATGAGTGTGGGTCAGAGAGCCAAACTGACT
ATATCTCCAGATTATGCCTATGGTGCCACTGGGCACCCAGGCATCATCCCACCACATGCCACTCTCGTCT
TCGATGTGGAGCTTCTAAAACCGGAAGAATTGCGCGCTATGGAGCAAAAGCTCATTTCTGAAGAGGACTT
GAATGAAATGGAGCAAAAGCTCATTTCTGAAGAGGACTTGAATGAAATGGAGCAAAAGCTCATTTCTGAA
GAGGACTTGAATGAAATGGAGCAAAAGCTCATTTCTGAAGAGGACTTGAATGAAATGGAGCAAAAGCTCA
TTTCTGAAGAGGACTTGAATGAAATGGAGAGCTTGGGCGACCTCACCATGGAGCAAAAGCTCATTTCTGA
AGAGGACTTGAATTCAAGGCCTGGTACCCAATTCGTCAGCGTGAACGCGCCCCTCGGGGCTCCAGTGGAG
AGTTCTTACGACACGTCCCCATCAGAAGGCACCAACCTCAACGCGCCCAACAGCCTGGGTGTCAGCGCCC
TGTGTGCCATCTGCGGGGACCGGGCCACGGGCAAACACTACGGTGCCTCGAGCTGTGACGGCTGCAAGGG
CTTCTTCCGGAGGAGCGTGCGGAAGAACCACATGTACTCCTGCAGATTTAGCCGGCAGTGCGTGGTGGAC
AAAGACAAGAGGAACCAGTGCCGCTACCGCAGGCTCAAGAAATGCTTCCGGGCTGGCATGAAGAAGGAAG
CCGTCCAGAATGAGCGGGACCGGATCAGCACTCGAAGGTCAAGCTATGAGGACAGCAGCCTGCCCTCCAT
CAATGCGCTCCTGCAGGCGGAGGTCCTGTCCCGACAGATCACCTCCCCCGTCTCCGGGATCAACGGCGAC
ATTCGGGCGAAGAAGATTGCCAGCATCGCAGATGTGTGTGAGTCCATGAAGGAGCAGCTGCTGGTTCTCG
TTGAGTGGGCCAAGTACATCCCAGCTTTCTGCGAGCTCCCCCTGGACGACCAGGTGGCCCTGCTCAGAGC
CCATGCTGGCGAGCACCTGCTGCTCGGAGCCACCAAGAGATCCATGGTGTTCAAGGACGTGCTGCTCCTA
GGCAATGACTACATTGTCCCTCGGCACTGCCCGGAGCTGGCGGAGATGAGCCGGGTGTCCATACGCATCC
TTGACGAGCTGGTGCTGCCCTTCCAGGAGCTGCAGATCGATGACAATGAGTATGCCTACCTCAAAGCCAT
CATCTTCTTTGACCCAGATGCCAAGGGGCTGAGCGATCCAGGGAAGATCAAGCGGCTGCGTTCCCAGGTG
CAGGTGAGCTTGGAGGACTACATCAACGACCGCCAGTATGACTCGCGTGGCCGCTTTGGAGAGCTGCTGC
TGCTGCTGCCCACCTTGCAGAGCATCACGTGGCAGATGATCGAGCAGATCCAGTTCATCAAGCTCTTCGG
CATGGCCAAGATTGACAACCTGTTGCAGGAGATGCTGCTGGGAGGGTCCCCCAGCGATGCACCCCATGCC
CACCACCCCCTGCACCCTCACCTGATGCAGGAACATATGGGAACCAACGTCATCGTTGCCAACACAATGC
CCACTCACCTCAGCAACGGACAGATGTGTGAGTGGCCCCGACCCAGGGGACAGGCAGCCACCCCTGAGAC
CCCACAGCCCTCACCGCCAGGTGGCTCAGGGTCTGAGCCCTATAAGCTCCTGCCGGGAGCCGTCGCCACA
ATCGTCAAGCCCCTCTCTGCCATCCCCCAGCCGACCATCACCAAGCAGGAAGTTATCTAGCAAGCCGCTG
GGGCTTGGGGGCTCCACTGGCTCCCCCCAGCCCCCTAAGAGAGCACCTGGTGATCACGTGGTCACGGCAA
AGGAAGACGTGATGCCAGGACCAGTCCCAGAGCAGGAATGGGAAGGATGAAGGGCCCGAGAACATGGCCT
AAGGGCCACATCCCACTGCCACCCTTGACGCCCTGCTCTGGATAACAAGACTTTGACTTGGGGAGACCTC
TACTGCCTTGGACAACTTTTCTCATGTTGAAGCCACTGCCTTCACCTTCACCTTCATCCATGTCCAACCC
CCGACTTCATCCCAAAGGACAGCCGCCTGGAGATGACTTGAGGCCTTACTTAAACCCAGCTCCCTTCTTC
CCTAGCCTGGTGCTTCTCCTCTCCTAGCCCCGGTCATGGTGTCCAGACAGAGCCCTGTGAGGCTGGGTCC
AATTGTGGCACTTGGGGCACCTTGCTCCTCCTTCTGCTGCTGCCCCCACCTCTGCTGCCTCCCTCTGCTG
TCACCTTGCTCAGCCATCCCGTCTTCTCCAACACCACCTCTACAGAGGCCAAGGAGGCCTTGGAAACGAT
TCCCCCAGTCATTCTGGGAACATGTTGTAAGCACTGACTGGGACCAGGCACCAGGCAGGGTCTAGAGCGG
CCGCTCGAGTCTAGAGGGCCCGTTTAAACCCGCTGATCAGCCTCGACTGTGCCTTCTAGTTGCCAGCCAT
CTGTTGTTTGCCCCTCCCCCGTGCCTTCCTTGACCCTGGAAGGTGCCACTCCCACTGTCCTTTCCTAATA
AAATGAGGAAATTGCATCGCATTGTCTGAGTAGGTGTCATTCTATTCTGGGGGGTGGGGTGGGGCAGGAC
AGCAAGGGGGAGGATTGGGAAGACAATAGCAGGCATGCTGGGGATGCGGTGGGCTCTATGGCTTCTGAGG
CGGAAAGAACCAGCTGGGGCTCTAGGGGGTATCCCC
[124 nt withheld, positions 5427-5550]
C
[91 nt withheld, positions 5552-5642]
AGGGTGATGGTTCACGTACCTAGAAGTTCCTATTCCGAAGTTCCTATTCTCTAGAAAGTATAGGAACTTC
CTTGGCCAAAAAGCCTGAACTCACCGCGACGTCTGTCGAGAAGTTTCTGATCGAAAAGTTCGACAGCGTC
TCCGACCTGATGCAGCTCTCGGAGGGCGAAGAATCTCGTGCTTTCAGCTTCGATGTAGGAGGGCGTGGAT
ATGTCCTGCGGGTAAATAGCTGCGCCGATGGTTTCTACAAAGATCGTTATGTTTATCGGCACTTTGCATC
GGCCGCGCTCCCGATTCCGGAAGTGCTTGACATTGGGGAATTCAGCGAGAGCCTGACCTATTGCATCTCC
CGCCGTGCACAGGGTGTCACGTTGCAAGACCTGCCTGAAACCGAACTGCCCGCTGTTCTGCAGCCGGTCG
CGGAGGCCATGGATGCGATCGCTGCGGCCGATCTTAGCCAGACGAGCGGGTTCGGCCCATTCGGACCGCA
AGGAATCGGTCAATACACTACATGGCGTGATTTCATATGCGCGATTGCTGATCCCCATGTGTATCACTGG
CAAACTGTGATGGACGACACCGTCAGTGCGTCCGTCGCGCAGGCTCTCGATGAGCTGATGCTTTGGGCCG
AGGACTGCCCCGAAGTCCGGCACCTCGTGCACGCGGATTTCGGCTCCAACAATGTCCTGACGGACAATGG
CCGCATAACAGCGGTCATTGACTGGAGCGAGGCGATGTTCGGGGATTCCCAATACGAGGTCGCCAACATC
TTCTTCTGGAGGCCGTGGTTGGCTTGTATGGAGCAGCAGACGCGCTACTTCGAGCGGAGGCATCCGGAGC
TTGCAGGATCGCCGCGGCTCCGGGCGTATATGCTCCGCATTGGTCTTGACCAACTCTATCAGAGCTTGGT
TGACGGCAATTTCGATGATGCAGCTTGGGCGCAGGGTCGATGCGACGCAATCGTCCGATCCGGAGCCGGG
ACTGTCGGGCGTACACAAATCGCCCGCAGAAGCGCGGCCGTCTGGACCGATGGCTGTGTAGAAGTACTCG
CCGATAGTGGAAACCGACGCCCCAGCACTCGTCCGAGGGCAAAGGAATAGCACGTACTACGAGATTTCGA
TTCCACCGCCGCCTTCTATGAAAGGTTGGGCTTCGGAATCGTTTTCCGGGACGCCGGCTGGATGATCCTC
CAGCGCGGGGATCTCATGCTGGAGTTCTTCGCCCACCCCAACTTGTTTATTGCAGCTTATAATGGTTACA
AATAAAGCAATAGCATCACAAATTTCACAAATAAAGCATTTTTTTCACTGCATTCTAGTTGTGGTTTGTC
CAAACTCATCAATGTATCTTATCATGTCTGTATACCGTCGACCTCTAGCTAGAGCTTGGCGTAATCATGG
TCATAGCTGTTTCCTGTGTGAAATTGTTATCCGCTCACAATTCCACACAACATACGAGCCGGAAGCATAA
AGTGTAAAGCCTGGGGTGCCTAATGAGTGAGCTAACTCACATTAATTGCGTTGCGCTCACTGCCCGCTTT
CCAGTCGGGAAACCTGTCGTGCCAGCTGCATTAATGAATCGGCCAACGCGCGGGGAGAGGCGGTTTGCGT
ATTGGGCGCTCTTCCGCTTCCTCGCTCACTGACTCGCTGCGCTCGGTCGTTCGGCTGCGGCGAGCGGTAT
CAGCTCACTCAAAGGCGGTAATACGGTTATCCACAGAATCAGGGGATAACGCAGGAAAGAACATGTGAGC
AAAAGGCCAGCAAAAGGCCAGGAACCGTAAAAAGGCCGCGTTGCTGGCGTTTTTCCATAGGCTCCGCCCC
CCTGACGAGCATCACAAAAATCGACGCTCAAGTCAGAGGTGGCGAAACCCGACAGGACTATAAAGATACC
AGGCGTTTCCCCCTGGAAGCTCCCTCGTGCGCTCTCCTGTTCCGACCCTGCCGCTTACCGGATACCTGTC
CGCCTTTCTCCCTTCGGGAAGCGTGGCGCTTTCTCATAGCTCACGCTGTAGGTATCTCAGTTCGGTGTAG
GTCGTTCGCTCCAAGCTGGGCTGTGTGCACGAACCCCCCGTTCAGCCCGACCGCTGCGCCTTATCCGGTA
ACTATCGTCTTGAGTCCAACCCGGTAAGACACGACTTATCGCCACTGGCAGCAGCCACTGGTAACAGGAT
TAGCAGAGCGAGGTATGTAGGCGGTGCTACAGAGTTCTTGAAGTGGTGGCCTAACTACGGCTACACTAGA
AGAACAGTATTTGGTATCTGCGCTCTGCTGAAGCCAGTTACCTTCGGAAAAAGAGTTGGTAGCTCTTGAT
CCGGCAAACAAACCACCGCTGGTAGCGGTGGTTTTTTTGTTTGCAAGCAGCAGATTACGCGCAGAAAAAA
AGGATCTCAAGAAGATCCTTTGATCTTTTCTACGGGGTCTGACGCTCAGTGGAACGAAAACTCACGTTAA
GGGATTTTGGTCATGAGATTATCAAAAAGGATCTTCACCTAGATCCTTTTAAATTAAAAATGAAGTTTTA
AATCAATCTAAAGTATATATGAGTAAACTTGGTCTGACAGTTACCAATGCTTAATCAGTGAGGCACCTAT
CTCAGCGATCTGTCTATTTCGTTCATCCATAGTTGCCTGACTCCCCGTCGTGTAGATAACTACGATACGG
GAGGGCTTACCATCTGGCCCCAGTGCTGCAATGATACCGCGAGACCCACGCTCACCGGCTCCAGATTTAT
CAGCAATAAACCAGCCAGCCGGAAGGGCCGAGCGCAGAAGTGGTCCTGCAACTTTATCCGCCTCCATCCA
GTCTATTAATTGTTGCCGGGAAGCTAGAGTAAGTAGTTCGCCAGTTAATAGTTTGCGCAACGTTGTTGCC
ATTGCTACAGGCATCGTGGTGTCACGCTCGTCGTTTGGTATGGCTTCATTCAGCTCCGGTTCCCAACGAT
CAAGGCGAGTTACATGATCCCCCATGTTGTGCAAAAAAGCGGTTAGCTCCTTCGGTCCTCCGATCGTTGT
CAGAAGTAAGTTGGCCGCAGTGTTATCACTCATGGTTATGGCAGCACTGCATAATTCTCTTACTGTCATG
CCATCCGTAAGATGCTTTTCTGTGACTGGTGAGTACTCAACCAAGTCATTCTGAGAATAGTGTATGCGGC
GACCGAGTTGCTCTTGCCCGGCGTCAATACGGGATAATACCGCGCCACATAGCAGAACTTTAAAAGTGCT
CATCATTGGAAAACGTTCTTCGGGGCGAAAACTCTCAAGGATCTTACCGCTGTTGAGATCCAGTTCGATG
TAACCCACTCGTGCACCCAACTGATCTTCAGCATCTTTTACTTTCACCAGCGTTTCTGGGTGAGCAAAAA
CAGGAAGGCAAAATGCCGCAAAAAAGGGAATAAGGGCGACACGGAAATGTTGAATACTCATACTCTTCCT
TTTTCAATATTATTGAAGCATTTATCAGGGTTATTGTCTCATGAGCGGATACATATTTGAATGTATTTAG
AAAAATAAACAAATAGGGGTTCCGCGCACATTTCCCCGAAAAGTGCCACCTGACGTC
Features (pLannotate 1.2.2; 29 found; start..end, strand, type, name):
     28..80      -  misc_feature   bom (fragment): basis of mobility region from pBR322
    460..672     +  CDS            C9orf85 (fragment): CI085_HUMAN - Experimental evidence at protein level: Swiss-Prot protein existence level 1. From Homo sapiens (Human).
    821..925     +  CDS            C9orf85 (fragment): CI085_HUMAN - Experimental evidence at protein level: Swiss-Prot protein existence level 1. From Homo sapiens (Human).
    930..1013    +  CDS            C9orf85 (fragment): CI085_HUMAN - Experimental evidence at protein level: Swiss-Prot protein existence level 1. From Homo sapiens (Human).
   2315..2334    +  promoter       PLtetO-1 promoter (fragment): modified phage lambda PL promoter with tet operator sites (Lutz and Bujard, 1997)
   2336..2355    +  promoter       PLtetO-1 promoter (fragment): modified phage lambda PL promoter with tet operator sites (Lutz and Bujard, 1997)
   2363..2396    +  promoter       TRE3GV promoter (fragment): 3rd-generation Tet-responsive promoter that can be activated by binding of Tet-On® 3G, optimized for retroviral and lentiviral vectors
   2503..2826    +  CDS            DD: destabilization domain that can be stabilized by Shield1 in the ProteoTuner™ system L106P mutant of FKBP12
   2842..2871    +  CDS            Myc: Myc (human c-Myc proto-oncogene) epitope tag
   2881..2910    +  CDS            Myc: Myc (human c-Myc proto-oncogene) epitope tag
   2920..2949    +  CDS            Myc: Myc (human c-Myc proto-oncogene) epitope tag
   2959..2988    +  CDS            Myc: Myc (human c-Myc proto-oncogene) epitope tag
   2998..3027    +  CDS            Myc: Myc (human c-Myc proto-oncogene) epitope tag
   3061..3090    +  CDS            Myc: Myc (human c-Myc proto-oncogene) epitope tag
   3160..4467    +  CDS            HNF4A (fragment): HNF4A_HUMAN - Also known as HNF4, NR2A1, TCF14. Experimental evidence at protein level: Swiss-Prot protein existence level 1. Transcriptional regulator which controls the expression of hepatic genes during the transition of endodermal cells to hepatic progenitor cells, facilitating the recruitment of RNA pol II to the promoters of target genes (PubMed:30597922). Activates the transcription of CYP2C38 (By similarity). Represses the CLOCK- ARNTL/BMAL1 transcriptional activity and is essential for circadian rhythm maintenance and period regulation in the liver and colon cells (PubMed:30530698). F
   5157..5381    +  polyA_signal   bGH poly(A) signal: bovine growth hormone polyadenylation signal
   5385..5406    +  promoter       SV40 promoter (fragment): SV40 enhancer and early promoter
   5427..5660    +  rep_origin     f1 ori (fragment) (sequence partly withheld): f1 bacteriophage origin of replication; arrow indicates direction of (+) strand synthesis
   5665..5712    +  protein_bind   FRT: FLP-mediated recombination occurs in the 8-bp core sequence TCTAGAAA (Turan and Bode, 2011). FLP recombinase from the Saccharomyces cerevisiae 2μ plasmid
   5720..6742    +  CDS            HygR: aminoglycoside phosphotransferase from E. coli; aph(4)-Ia; confers resistance to hygromycin
   6752..6877    +  CDS            ble (fragment): BLE_KLEPN - Experimental evidence at protein level: Swiss-Prot protein existence level 1. Binding protein with a strong affinity to the bleomycin family of antibiotics. Binds to CL990; an antimitotic-antibiotic compound. From Klebsiella pneumoniae.
   6872..6993    +  polyA_signal   SV40 poly(A) signal: SV40 polyadenylation signal
   7066..7082    -  protein_bind   lac operator: The lac repressor binds to the lac operator to inhibit transcription in E. coli. This inhibition can be relieved by adding lactose or isopropyl-β-D-thiogalactopyranoside (IPTG). lac repressor encoded by lacI
   7090..7120    -  promoter       lac promoter: promoter for the E. coli lac operon
   7135..7156    -  protein_bind   CAP binding site: CAP binding activates transcription in the presence of cAMP. E. coli catabolite activator protein
   7169..7261    -  CDS            lacI (fragment): lac repressor; lacI; The lac repressor binds to the lac operator to inhibit transcription in E. coli. This inhibition can be relieved by adding lactose or isopropyl-β-D-thiogalactopyranoside (IPTG).
   7444..8032    -  rep_origin     ori: high-copy-number ColE1/pMB1/pBR322/pUC origin of replication
   8203..9063    -  CDS            AmpR: β-lactamase; bla; confers resistance to ampicillin, carbenicillin, and related antibiotics
   9064..9168    -  promoter       AmpR promoter: bla
