[The description below was written by a language model from this plasmid's Addgene catalogue record and pLannotate feature annotations shown in this document.]
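Description:
P2_DD-HNF4A8_C106R is a mammalian expression plasmid built on the Invitrogen pcDNA5/FRT/TO backbone and designed for Flp-mediated, site-directed integration into a host cell line carrying a genomic FRT target. It replicates in E. coli from a high-copy ColE1/pUC-type origin under ampicillin selection (AmpR with its bla promoter). The annotation shows an FRT site placed directly upstream of a hygromycin resistance coding sequence followed by an SV40 poly(A) signal. In this backbone the hygromycin gene has no promoter of its own, so resistance is normally gained only after correct recombination into the genomic FRT locus.

The payload is human HNF4A splice variant 8, the isoform derived from the gene's P2 promoter, carrying the zinc finger mutation C106R. It is fused at its N terminus to the FKBP12 L106P destabilization domain (DD) and then to a series of six annotated myc epitope tags, with a bGH polyadenylation signal downstream. According to the depositor, transcription is driven by the HNF4A P2 promoter, into which Tet operators have been introduced. This fits the short tet operator-like matches annotated just upstream of the DD. No CMV promoter is annotated, and the roughly 2 kb upstream region has only incidental matches, presumably reflecting the genomic promoter fragment.

Two layers of control result. Tetracycline relieves Tet repressor-mediated silencing of transcription in a repressor-expressing host, and Shield1 stabilizes the otherwise rapidly degraded DD fusion protein. The associated work aimed at conditional, near-physiological HNF4alpha expression in the INS-1 pancreatic beta-cell line. The record does not state the role of the C106R mutant, though a zinc finger mutant would plausibly serve as a comparison to the wild-type protein.
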