Addgene plasmid #31096: P2_DD-HNF4A8_C106R
Depositing lab: Gerhart Ryffel. Depositing organization: Universitaetsklinikum Essen. Publication: Improved conditional expression systems resulting in physiological level of HNF4alpha expression confirm HNF4alpha induced apoptosis in the pancreatic beta-cell line INS-1. Senkel S, Waldner C, Ryffel GU, Thomas H. BMC Res Notes. 2009 Oct 17;2:210. doi: 10.1186/1756-0500-2-210. PubMed 19835622.
Backbone
  Vector backbone: pcDNA5/FRT/TO
  Backbone manufacturer: Invitrogen
  Backbone size w/o insert (bp): 5150
  Vector type: Mammalian Expression ; Flp/FRT
  Selectable markers: Hygromycin
Growth in bacteria
  Bacterial resistance: Ampicillin, 100 μg/mL
  Growth temperature: 37°C
  Growth strain: DH5alpha
  Copy number: High Copy
Gene/Insert
  Gene/Insert name: HNF4A
  Species: H. sapiens (human)
  Insert size (bp): 1350
  Mutation: splice variant 8 derived from promoter P2 with zinc finger mutation C106R
  GenBank ID: NM_175914
  Entrez Gene: HNF4A (a.k.a. FRTS4, HNF4, HNF4a7, HNF4a8, HNF4a9, HNF4alpha, MODY, MODY1, NR2A1, NR2A21, TCF, TCF-14, TCF14)
  Tag / fusion protein: FKBP L106P (N terminal on insert); myc (N terminal on insert)
  Cloning method: Restriction Enzyme; 5′ cloning site BamHI (not destroyed); 3′ cloning site NotI (not destroyed)
  Sequencing primers: 5′ na
Terms and licenses: Academic/Nonprofit Terms; Industry Terms: Not Available to Industry
Depositor comments: for Flp mediated site directed integration, tetracycline inducibilty by Tet operator in P2 promoter of HNF4A, shield inducibility by destabilizing domain FKBP L106P
How to cite: P2_DD-HNF4A8_C106R was a gift from Gerhart Ryffel (Addgene plasmid # 31096 ; http://n2t.net/addgene:31096 ; RRID:Addgene_31096)
