>Addgene plasmid #31096 | P2_DD-HNF4A8_C106R | addgene partial sequence | sequence record 37174 | LNCX 5'-AGCTCGTTTAGTGAACCGTCAGATC-3'
CTNTTTTGACTCCNTANAAGACACCGGGACCGATCCAGCCTCCGGACTCTAGCGTTTAAACTTAAGCTTG
GTACCGAGCTCGGATCCGCCACCATGGGAGTGCAGGTGGAAACCATCTCCCCAGGAGACGGGCGCACCTT
CCCCAAGCGCGGCCAGACCTGTGTGGTGCACTACACCGGGATGCTTGAAGATGGAAAGAAAGTCGATTCC
TCCCGGGACAGAAACAAGCCCTTTAAGTTTATGCTAGGCAAGCAGGAGGTGATCCGAGGCTGGGAAGAAG
GGGTTGCCCAGATGAGTGTGGGTCAGAGAGCCAAACTGACTATATCTCCAGATTATGCCTATGGTGCCAC
TGGGCACCCAGGCATCATCCCACCACATGCCACTCTCGTCTTCGATGTGGAGCTTCTAAAACCGGAAGAA
TTGCGCGCTATGGAGCAAAAGCTCATTTCTGAAGAGGACTTGAATGAAATGGAGCAAAAGCTCATTTCTG
AAGAGGACTTGAATGAAATGGAGCAAAAGCTCATTTCTGAAGAGGACTTGAATGAAATGGAGCAAAAGCT
CATTTCTGAAGAGGACTTGAATGAAATGGAGCAAAAGCTCATTTCTGAAGAGGACTTGAATGAAATGGAG
AGCTTGGGCGACCTCACCATGGAGCAAAAGCTCATTTCTGAAGAGGACTTGAATTCAAGGCCTGGTACCC
AATTCGTCAGCGTGAACGCGCCCCTCGGGGCTCCAGTGGAGAGTTCTTACGACACGTCCCCATCAGAAGG
CACCAACCTCAACGCGCCCAACAGCCTGGGTGTCAGCGCCCTGTGTGCCATCTGCGGGGACCGGGCCACG
GGCAAACACTACGGTGCCTCGAGCTGTGACGGCCTGCAAGGGCTTCTTCCGGAGGAGCGTGCGTGAACTN
TCGGAACCNGAAGC
