>Addgene plasmid #31096 | P2_DD-HNF4A8_C106R | addgene partial sequence | sequence record 38540 | HNF4-F2 5'-CCATGGAGCAAAAGCTCATT-3'
TGTGTGCCATCTGCGGGGACCGGGCCACGGGCAAACACTACGGTGCCTCGAGCTGTGACGGCTGCAAGGG
CTTCTTCCGGAGGAGCGTGCGGAAGAACCACATGTACTCCTGCAGATTTAGCCGGCAGTGCGTGGTGGAC
AAAGACAAGAGGAACCAGTGCCGCTACCGCAGGCTCAAGAAATGCTTCCGGGCTGGCATGAAGAAGGAAG
CCGTCCAGAATGAGCGGGACCGGATCAGCACTCGAAGGTCAAGCTATGAGGACAGCAGCCTGCCCTCCAT
CAATGCGCTCCTGCAGGCGGAGGTCCTGTCCCGACAGATCACCTCCCCCGTCTCCGGGATCAACGGCGAC
ATTCGGGCGAAGAAGATTGCCAGCATCGCAGATGTGTGTGAGTCCATGAAGGAGCAGCTGCTGGTTCTCG
TTGAGTGGGCCAAGTACATCCCAGCTTTCTGCGAGCTCCCCCTGGACGACCAGGTGGCCCTGCTCAGAGC
CCATGCTGGCGAGCACCTGCTGCTCGGAGCCACCAAGAGATCCATGGTGTTCAAGGACGTGCTGCTCCTA
GGCAATGACTACATTGTCCCTCGGCACTGCCCGGAGCTGGCGGAGATGAGCCGGGTGTCCATACGCATCC
TTGACGAGCTGGTGCTGCCCTTCCAGGAGCTGCAGATCGATGACAATGAGTATGCCTACCTCAAAGCCAT
CATC
